Addgene plasmid #168824: pEntry_MERS-CoV-nsp14
Purpose: Gateway-compatible Entry vector
Depositing lab: Pascal Falter-Braun. Depositing organization: Helmholtz Munich. Publication: A resource of human coronavirus protein-coding sequences in a flexible, multipurpose Gateway Entry clone collection. Weller B, Lin CW, Pogoutse O, Sauer M, Marin-de la Rosa N, Strobel A, Young V, Knapp JJ, Rayhan A, Falter C, Kim DK, Roth FP, Falter-Braun P. G3 (Bethesda). 2023 Jul 5;13(7):jkad105. doi: 10.1093/g3journal/jkad105. PubMed 37267226.
Backbone
  Vector backbone: pENTR223.1*SfiI
  Backbone size w/o insert (bp): 2800
  Vector type: Gateway-compatible Entry vector
Growth in bacteria
  Bacterial resistance: Spectinomycin, 50 μg/mL
  Growth temperature: 37°C
  Growth strain: DH5alpha
  Copy number: High Copy
Gene/Insert
  Gene/Insert name: MERS-CoV-nsp14 (alt name: nsp14)
  Species: Other
  Insert size (bp): 1572
  Entrez Gene: orf1ab (a.k.a. G128_gp01)
  Cloning method: Restriction Enzyme; 5′ cloning site SfiI (unknown if destroyed); 3′ cloning site SfiI (unknown if destroyed)
  Sequencing primers: 5′ M13 uni (-21); 3′ M13 rev (-29)
Resource information
  A portion of this plasmid was derived from a plasmid made by: Synthesized by Twist Bioscience
Terms and licenses: Academic/Nonprofit Terms; Industry Terms: Not Available to Industry
Depositor comments: 5'-linker: SfiI-BamHI-ATG-BamHI (GGCCGTCAaggccaggatccatgggatcc), 3'-linker: PacI-TAA-AsiSI-SfiI (cttaatTAAgacgcgatcgcggcctcatGGGCC).
How to cite: pEntry_MERS-CoV-nsp14 was a gift from Pascal Falter-Braun (Addgene plasmid # 168824 ; http://n2t.net/addgene:168824 ; RRID:Addgene_168824)
