[The description below was written by a language model from this plasmid's Addgene catalogue record and pLannotate feature annotations shown in this document.]
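Description:
pEntry_MERS-CoV-nsp14 is a Gateway-compatible Entry clone built on the pENTR223.1*SfiI backbone, carrying the coding sequence for non-structural protein 14 (nsp14) of Middle East respiratory syndrome coronavirus. It is a bacterial cloning and shuttle plasmid rather than an expression vector. It replicates in E. coli at high copy number from a ColE1/pUC-type origin and is selected with spectinomycin through the aadA (SmR) aminoglycoside adenylyltransferase gene. That gene sits downstream of a fragment of a class 1 integron Pc promoter and a remnant of a gentamicin resistance gene. The full sequence record is 4,421 nt.

The 1,572 bp insert was synthesized commercially and cloned between two SfiI sites. The feature table matches it to a segment of the MERS-CoV orf1ab replicase polyprotein. The functional text attached to that automated hit describes the 2'-O-methyltransferase, which is a generic polyprotein annotation, not a description of nsp14 itself. Because nsp14 is normally released from the polyprotein by proteolysis, the depositor's linkers supply what the segment lacks: a 5' linker with an ATG start codon flanked by BamHI sites, and a 3' linker with a TAA stop codon between PacI and AsiSI sites.

The cassette is flanked by attL1 and attL2, so an LR Clonase reaction can transfer the ORF directionally into any attR-containing Destination vector, which then provides the promoter and tags. No promoter is annotated upstream of the ORF. rrnB T1 and T2 terminators lie upstream of attL1 and insulate the insert from read-through transcription, while a T7 promoter lies beyond attL2, pointing back toward the insert. Short lacI and lacZα fragments are backbone remnants. The plasmid belongs to a collection of human coronavirus ORF Entry clones intended for flexible downstream use.
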