Features (pLannotate 1.2.2; 12 found; start..end, strand, type, name):
    717..809     +  CDS            lacI (fragment): lac repressor; lacI; The lac repressor binds to the lac operator to inhibit transcription in E. coli. This inhibition can be relieved by adding lactose or isopropyl-β-D-thiogalactopyranoside (IPTG).
    864..891     -  terminator     rrnB T2 terminator: transcription terminator T2 from the E. coli rrnB gene
   1023..1066    +  terminator     rrnB T1 terminator: Escherichia coli rrnB; transcription terminator T1 from the E. coli rrnB gene
   1113..1149    -  CDS            lacZα (fragment): LacZα fragment of β-galactosidase; lacZ fragment
   1165..1261    +  protein_bind   attL1: mutant version of attL; recombination site for the Gateway® LR reaction LR Clonase™
   1294..2865    +  CDS            rep (fragment): R1AB_MERS1 - Experimental evidence at protein level: Swiss-Prot protein existence level 1. [2'-O-methyltransferase]: Methyltransferase that mediates mRNA cap 2'-O-ribose methylation to the 5'-cap structure of viral mRNAs. N7-methyl guanosine cap is a prerequisite for binding of nsp16. Therefore plays an essential role in viral mRNAs cap methylation which is essential to evade immune system. From Middle East respiratory syndrome-related coronavirus (isolate United Kingdom/H123990006/2012) (MERS-CoV) (Betacoronavirus England 1).
   2897..2995    -  protein_bind   attL2: mutant version of attL; recombination site for the Gateway® LR reaction LR Clonase™
   3013..3031    -  promoter       T7 promoter: promoter for bacteriophage T7 RNA polymerase
   3221..3244    +  promoter       Pc promoter (fragment): intI1 (promoter lies within the coding sequence); class 1 integron promoter
   3420..3476    +  CDS            GmR (fragment): gentamycin acetyltransferase; aacC1; confers resistance to gentamycin
   3483..4274    +  CDS            SmR: aminoglycoside adenylyltransferase (Murphy, 1985); aadA; confers resistance to spectinomycin and streptomycin
   4367..534     +  rep_origin     ori (across the origin): high-copy-number ColE1/pMB1/pBR322/pUC origin of replication
>Addgene plasmid #168824 | pEntry_MERS-CoV-nsp14 | depositor full sequence | sequence record 327211 | Full Sequence
CTACCAGCGGTGGTTTGTTTGCCGGATCAAGAGCTACCAACTCTTTTTCCGAAGGTAACTGGCTTCAGCA
GAGCGCAGATACCAAATACTGTCCTTCTAGTGTAGCCGTAGTTAGGCCACCACTTCAAGAACTCTGTAGC
ACCGCCTACATACCTCGCTCTGCTAATCCTGTTACCAGTGGCTGCTGCCAGTGGCGATAAGTCGTGTCTT
ACCGGGTTGGACTCAAGACGATAGTTACCGGATAAGGCGCAGCGGTCGGGCTGAACGGGGGGTTCGTGCA
CACAGCCCAGCTTGGAGCGAACGACCTACACCGAACTGAGATACCTACAGCGTGAGCATTGAGAAAGCGC
CACGCTTCCCGAAGGGAGAAAGGCGGACAGGTATCCGGTAAGCGGCAGGGTCGGAACAGGAGAGCGCACG
AGGGAGCTTCCAGGGGGAAACGCCTGGTATCTTTATAGTCCTGTCGGGTTTCGCCACCTCTGACTTGAGC
GTCGATTTTTGTGATGCTCGTCAGGGGGGCGGAGCCTATGGAAAAACGCCAGCAACGCGGCCTTTTTACG
GTTCCTGGCCTTTTGCTGGCCTTTTGCTCACATGTTCTTTCCTGCGTTATCCCCTGATTCTGTGGATAAC
CGTATTACCGCCTTTGAGTGAGCTGATACCGCTCGCCGCAGCCGAACGACCGAGCGCAGCGAGTCAGTGA
GCGAGGAAGCGGAAGAGCGCCCAATACGCAAACCGCCTCTCCCCGCGCGTTGGCCGATTCATTAATGCAG
CTGGCACGACAGGTTTCCCGACTGGAAAGCGGGCAGTGAGCGCAACGCAATTAATACGCGTACCGCTAGC
CAGGAAGAGTTTGTAGAAACGCAAAAAGGCCATCCGTCAGGATGGCCTTCTGCTTAGTTTGATGCCTGGC
AGTTTATGGCGGGCGTCCTGCCCGCCACCCTCCGGGCCGTTGCTTCACAACGTTCAAATCCGCTCCCGGC
GGATTTGTCCTACTCAGGAGAGCGTTCACCGACAAACAACAGATAAAACGAAAGGCCCAGTCTTCCGACT
GAGCCTTTCGTTTTATTTGATGCCTGGCAGTTCCCTACTCTCGCGTTAACGCTAGCATGGATGTTTTCCC
AGTCACGACGTTGTAAAACGACGGCCAGTCTTAAGCTCGGGCCCCAAATAATGATTTTATTTTGACTGAT
AGTGACCTGTTCGTTGCAACAAATTGATGAGCAATGCTTTTTTATAATGCCAACTTTGTACAAAAAAGCA
GAAGGGCCGTCAAGGCCAGGATCCATGGGATCCTCTCAGATTGTAACTGGCCTTTTTAAAGATTGCTCTA
GAGAAACTTCTGGCCTCTCACCTGCTTATGCACCAACATATGTTAGTGTTGATGACAAGTATAAGACGAG
TGATGAGCTTTGCGTGAATCTTAATTTACCCGCAAATGTCCCATACTCTCGTGTTATTTCCAGGATGGGC
TTTAAACTCGATGCAACAGTTCCTGGATATCCTAAGCTTTTCATTACTCGTGAAGAGGCTGTAAGGCAAG
TTCGAAGCTGGATAGGCTTCGATGTTGAGGGTGCTCATGCTTCCCGTAATGCATGTGGCACCAATGTGCC
TCTACAATTAGGATTTTCAACTGGTGTGAACTTTGTTGTTCAGCCAGTTGGTGTTGTAGACACTGAGTGG
GGTAACATGTTAACGGGCATTGCTGCACGTCCTCCACCAGGTGAACAGTTTAAGCACCTCGTGCCTCTTA
TGCATAAGGGGGCTGCGTGGCCTATTGTTAGACGACGTATAGTGCAAATGTTGTCAGACACTTTAGACAA
ATTGTCTGATTACTGTACGTTTGTTTGTTGGGCTCATGGCTTTGAATTAACGTCTGCATCATACTTTTGC
AAGATAGGTAAGGAACAGAAGTGTTGCATGTGCAATAGACGCGCTGCAGCGTACTCTTCACCTCTGCAAT
CTTATGCCTGCTGGACTCATTCCTGCGGTTATGATTATGTCTACAACCCTTTCTTTGTCGATGTTCAACA
GTGGGGTTATGTAGGCAATCTTGCTACTAATCACGATCGTTATTGCTCTGTCCATCAAGGAGCTCATGTG
GCTTCTAATGATGCAATAATGACTCGTTGTTTAGCTATTCATTCTTGTTTTATAGAACGTGTGGATTGGG
ATATAGAGTATCCTTATATCTCACATGAAAAGAAATTGAATTCCTGTTGTAGAATCGTTGAGCGCAACGT
CGTACGTGCTGCTCTTCTTGCCGGTTCATTTGACAAAGTCTATGATATTGGCAATCCTAAAGGAATTCCT
ATTGTTGATGACCCTGTGGTTGATTGGCATTATTTTGATGCACAGCCCTTGACCAGGAAGGTACAACAGC
TTTTCTATACAGAGGACATGGCCTCAAGATTTGCTGATGGGCTCTGCTTATTTTGGAACTGTAATGTACC
AAAATATCCTAATAATGCAATTGTATGCAGGTTTGACACACGTGTGCATTCTGAGTTCAATTTGCCAGGT
TGTGATGGCGGTAGTTTGTATGTTAACAAGCACGCTTTTCATACACCAGCATATGATGTGAGTGCATTCC
GTGATCTGAAACCTTTACCATTCTTTTATTATTCTACTACACCATGTGAAGTGCATGGTAATGGTAGTAT
GATAGAGGATATTGATTATGTACCCCTAAAATCTGCAGTCTGTATTACAGCTTGTAATTTAGGGGGCGCT
GTTTGTAGGAAGCATGCTACAGAGTACAGAGAGTATATGGAAGCATATAATCTTGTCTCTGCATCAGGTT
TCCGCCTTTGGTGTTATAAGACCTTTGATATTTATAATCTCTGGTCTACTTTTACAAAAGTTCAACTTAA
TTAAGACGCGATCGCGGCCTCATGGGCCCAGCTTTCTTGTACAAAGTTGGCATTATAAAAAATAATTGCT
CATCAATTTGTTGCAACGAACAGGTCACTATCAGTCAAAATAAAATCATTATTTGCCATCCAGCTGATAT
CCCCTATAGTGAGTCGTATTACATGGTCATAGCTGTTTCCTGGCAGCTCTGGCCCGTGTCTCAAAATCTC
TGATGTTACATTGCACAAGATAAAAATATATCATCATGCCTCCTCTAGACCAGCCAGGACAGAAATGCCT
CGACTTCGCTGCTGCCCAAGGTTGCCGGGTGACGCACACCGTGGAAACGGATGAAGGCACGAACCCAGTG
GACATAAGCCTGTTCGGTTCGTAAGCTGTAATGCAAGTAGCGTATGCGCTCACGCAACTGGTCCAGAACC
TTGACCGAACGCAGCGGTGGTAACGGCGCAGTGGCGGTTTTCATGGCTTGTTATGACTGTTTTTTTGGGG
TACAGTCTATGCCTCGGGCATCCAAGCAGCAAGCGCGTTACGCCGTGGGTCGATGTTTGATGTTATGGAG
CAGCAACGATGTTACGCAGCAGGGCAGTCGCCCTAAAACAAAGTTAAACATCATGAGGGAAGCGGTGATC
GCCGAAGTATCGACTCAACTATCAGAGGTAGTTGGCGTCATCGAGCGCCATCTCGAACCGACGTTGCTGG
CCGTACATTTGTACGGCTCCGCAGTGGATGGCGGCCTGAAGCCACACAGTGATATTGATTTGCTGGTTAC
GGTGACCGTAAGGCTTGATGAAACAACGCGGCGAGCTTTGATCAACGACCTTTTGGAAACTTCGGCTTCC
CCTGGAGAGAGCGAGATTCTCCGCGCTGTAGAAGTCACCATTGTTGTGCACGACGACATCATTCCGTGGC
GTTATCCAGCTAAGCGCGAACTGCAATTTGGAGAATGGCAGCGCAATGACATTCTTGCAGGTATCTTCGA
GCCAGCCACGATCGACATTGATCTGGCTATCTTGCTGACAAAAGCAAGAGAACATAGCGTTGCCTTGGTA
GGTCCAGCGGCGGAGGAACTCTTTGATCCGGTTCCTGAACAGGATCTATTTGAGGCGCTAAATGAAACCT
TAACGCTATGGAACTCGCCGCCCGACTGGGCTGGCGATGAGCGAAATGTAGTGCTTACGTTGTCCCGCAT
TTGGTACAGCGCAGTAACCGGCAAAATCGCGCCGAAGGATGTCGCTGCCGACTGGGCAATGGAGCGCCTG
CCGGCCCAGTATCAGCCCGTCATACTTGAAGCTAGACAGGCTTATCTTGGACAAGAAGAAGATCGCTTGG
CCTCGCGCGCAGATCAGTTGGAAGAATTTGTCCACTACGTGAAAGGCGAGATCACCAAGGTAGTCGGCAA
ATAACCCTCGAGCCACCCATGACCAAAATCCCTTAACGTGAGTTACGCGTCGTTCCACTGAGCGTCAGAC
CCCGTAGAAAAGATCAAAGGATCTTCTTGAGATCCTTTTTTTCTGCGCGTAATCTGCTGCTTGCAAACAA
AAAAACCACCG
