>Addgene plasmid #168824 | pEntry_MERS-CoV-nsp14 | depositor partial sequence | sequence record 327212 | gene-specific Insert sequence
TCTCAGATTGTAACTGGCCTTTTTAAAGATTGCTCTAGAGAAACTTCTGGCCTCTCACCTGCTTATGCAC
CAACATATGTTAGTGTTGATGACAAGTATAAGACGAGTGATGAGCTTTGCGTGAATCTTAATTTACCCGC
AAATGTCCCATACTCTCGTGTTATTTCCAGGATGGGCTTTAAACTCGATGCAACAGTTCCTGGATATCCT
AAGCTTTTCATTACTCGTGAAGAGGCTGTAAGGCAAGTTCGAAGCTGGATAGGCTTCGATGTTGAGGGTG
CTCATGCTTCCCGTAATGCATGTGGCACCAATGTGCCTCTACAATTAGGATTTTCAACTGGTGTGAACTT
TGTTGTTCAGCCAGTTGGTGTTGTAGACACTGAGTGGGGTAACATGTTAACGGGCATTGCTGCACGTCCT
CCACCAGGTGAACAGTTTAAGCACCTCGTGCCTCTTATGCATAAGGGGGCTGCGTGGCCTATTGTTAGAC
GACGTATAGTGCAAATGTTGTCAGACACTTTAGACAAATTGTCTGATTACTGTACGTTTGTTTGTTGGGC
TCATGGCTTTGAATTAACGTCTGCATCATACTTTTGCAAGATAGGTAAGGAACAGAAGTGTTGCATGTGC
AATAGACGCGCTGCAGCGTACTCTTCACCTCTGCAATCTTATGCCTGCTGGACTCATTCCTGCGGTTATG
ATTATGTCTACAACCCTTTCTTTGTCGATGTTCAACAGTGGGGTTATGTAGGCAATCTTGCTACTAATCA
CGATCGTTATTGCTCTGTCCATCAAGGAGCTCATGTGGCTTCTAATGATGCAATAATGACTCGTTGTTTA
GCTATTCATTCTTGTTTTATAGAACGTGTGGATTGGGATATAGAGTATCCTTATATCTCACATGAAAAGA
AATTGAATTCCTGTTGTAGAATCGTTGAGCGCAACGTCGTACGTGCTGCTCTTCTTGCCGGTTCATTTGA
CAAAGTCTATGATATTGGCAATCCTAAAGGAATTCCTATTGTTGATGACCCTGTGGTTGATTGGCATTAT
TTTGATGCACAGCCCTTGACCAGGAAGGTACAACAGCTTTTCTATACAGAGGACATGGCCTCAAGATTTG
CTGATGGGCTCTGCTTATTTTGGAACTGTAATGTACCAAAATATCCTAATAATGCAATTGTATGCAGGTT
TGACACACGTGTGCATTCTGAGTTCAATTTGCCAGGTTGTGATGGCGGTAGTTTGTATGTTAACAAGCAC
GCTTTTCATACACCAGCATATGATGTGAGTGCATTCCGTGATCTGAAACCTTTACCATTCTTTTATTATT
CTACTACACCATGTGAAGTGCATGGTAATGGTAGTATGATAGAGGATATTGATTATGTACCCCTAAAATC
TGCAGTCTGTATTACAGCTTGTAATTTAGGGGGCGCTGTTTGTAGGAAGCATGCTACAGAGTACAGAGAG
TATATGGAAGCATATAATCTTGTCTCTGCATCAGGTTTCCGCCTTTGGTGTTATAAGACCTTTGATATTT
ATAATCTCTGGTCTACTTTTACAAAAGTTCAA
